>Addgene plasmid #205539 | pFH2.32_LV-mCherry-MS2x8-BCS | addgene full sequence | sequence record 408803 | Addgene NGS Result
ACGCGTGTAGTCTTATGCAATACTCTTGTAGTCTTGCAACATGGTAACGATGAGTTAGCAACATGCCTTA
CAAGGAGAGAAAAAGCACCGTGCATGCCGATTGGTGGAAGTAAGGTGGTACGATCGTGCCTTATTAGGAA
GGCAACAGACGGGTCTGACATGGATTGGACGAACCACTGAATTGCCGCATTGCAGAGATATTGTATTTAA
GTGCCTAGCTCGATACATAAACGGGTCTCTCTGGTTAGACCAGATCTGAGCCTGGGAGCTCTCTGGCTAA
CTAGGGAACCCACTGCTTAAGCCTCAATAAAGCTTGCCTTGAGTGCTTCAAGTAGTGTGTGCCCGTCTGT
TGTGTGACTCTGGTAACTAGAGATCCCTCAGACCCTTTTAGTCAGTGTGGAAAATCTCTAGCAGTGGCGC
CCGAACAGGGACTTGAAAGCGAAAGGGAAACCAGAGGAGCTCTCTCGACGCAGGACTCGGCTTGCTGAAG
CGCGCACGGCAAGAGGCGAGGGGCGGCGACTGGTGAGTACGCCAAAAATTTTGACTAGCGGAGGCTAGAA
GGAGAGAGATGGGTGCGAGAGCGTCAGTATTAAGCGGGGGAGAATTAGATCGCGATGGGAAAAAATTCGG
TTAAGGCCAGGGGGAAAGAAAAAATATAAATTAAAACATATAGTATGGGCAAGCAGGGAGCTAGAACGAT
TCGCAGTTAATCCTGGCCTGTTAGAAACATCAGAAGGCTGTAGACAAATACTGGGACAGCTACAACCATC
CCTTCAGACAGGATCAGAAGAACTTAGATCATTATATAATACAGTAGCAACCCTCTATTGTGTGCATCAA
AGGATAGAGATAAAAGACACCAAGGAAGCTTTAGACAAGATAGAGGAAGAGCAAAACAAAAGTAAGACCA
CCGCACAGCAAGCGGCCACTGATCTTCAGACCTGGAGGAGGAGATATGAGGGACAATTGGAGAAGTGAAT
TATATAAATATAAAGTAGTAAAAATTGAACCATTAGGAGTAGCACCCACCAAGGCAAAGAGAAGAGTGGT
GCAGAGAGAAAAAAGAGCAGTGGGAATAGGAGCTTTGTTCCTTGGGTTCTTGGGAGCAGCAGGAAGCACT
ATGGGCGCAGCGTCAATGACGCTGACGGTACAGGCCAGACAATTATTGTCTGGTATAGTGCAGCAGCAGA
ACAATTTGCTGAGGGCTATTGAGGCGCAACAGCATCTGTTGCAACTCACAGTCTGGGGCATCAAGCAGCT
CCAGGCAAGAATCCTGGCTGTGGAAAGATACCTAAAGGATCAACAGCTCCTGGGGATTTGGGGTTGCTCT
GGAAAACTCATTTGCACCACTGCTGTGCCTTGGAATGCTAGTTGGAGTAATAAATCTCTGGAACAGATTT
GGAATCACACGACCTGGATGGAGTGGGACAGAGAAATTAACAATTACACAAGCTTAATACACTCCTTAAT
TGAAGAATCGCAAAACCAGCAAGAAAAGAATGAACAAGAATTATTGGAATTAGATAAATGGGCAAGTTTG
TGGAATTGGTTTAACATAACAAATTGGCTGTGGTATATAAAATTATTCATAATGATAGTAGGAGGCTTGG
TAGGTTTAAGAATAGTTTTTGCTGTACTTTCTATAGTGAATAGAGTTAGGCAGGGATATTCACCATTATC
GTTTCAGACCCACCTCCCAACCCCGAGGGGACCCGACAGGCCCGAAGGAATAGAAGAAGAAGGTGGAGAG
AGAGACAGAGACAGATCCATTCGATTAGTGAACGGATCTCGACGGTATCGGTTAACTTTTAAAAGAAAAG
GGGGGATTGGGGGGTACAGTGCAGGGGAAAGAATAGTAGACATAATAGCAACAGACATACAAACTAAAGA
ATTACAAAAACAAATTACAAAATTCAAAATTTTATCGATGAGGGCCTATTTCCCATGATTCCTTCATATT
TGCATATACGATACAAGGCTGTTAGAGAGATAATTGGAATTAATTTGACTGTAAACACAAAGATATTAGT
ACAAAATACGTGACGTAGAAAGTAATAATTTCTTGGGTAGTTTGCAGTTTTAAAATTATGTTTTAAAATG
GACTATCATATGCTTACCGTAACTTGAAAGTATTTCGATTTCTTGGCTTTATATATCTTGTGGAAAGGAC
GAAACACCGACTAGTCTCGAGACCAGGTATGCATACCGGTTTTTTTCCGGAGGATCTGCGATCGCTCCGG
TGCCCGTCAGTGGGCAGAGCGCACATCGCCCACAGTCCCCGAGAAGTTGGGGGGAGGGGTCGGCAATTGA
ACGGGTGCCTAGAGAAGGTGGCGCGGGGTAAACTGGGAAAGTGATGTCGTGTACTGGCTCCGCCTTTTTC
CCGAGGGTGGGGGAGAACCGTATATAAGTGCAGTAGTCGCCGTGAACGTTCTTTTTCGCAACGGGTTTGC
CGCCAGAACACAGCTGAAGCTTCGAGGGGCTCGCATCTCTCCTTCACGCGCCCGCCGCCCTACCTGAGGC
CGCCATCCACGCCGGTTGAGTCGCGTTCTGCCGCCTCCCGCCTGTGGTGCCTCCTGAACTGCGTCCGCCG
TCTAGGTAAGTTTAAAGCTCAGGTCGAGACCGGGCCTTTGTCCGGCGCTCCCTTGGAGCCTACCTAGACT
CAGCCGGCTCTCCACGCTTTGCCTGACCCTGCTTGCTCAACTCTACGTCTTTGTTTCGTTTTCTGTTCTG
CGCCGTTACAGATCCAAGCTGTGACCGGCGCCTACTCTAGAGCCACCATGGTGAGCAAGGGCGAGGAGGA
TAACATGGCCATCATCAAGGAGTTCATGCGCTTCAAGGTGCACATGGAGGGCTCCGTGAACGGCCACGAG
TTCGAGATCGAGGGCGAGGGCGAGGGCCGCCCCTACGAGGGCACCCAGACCGCCAAGCTGAAGGTGACCA
AGGGTGGCCCCCTGCCCTTCGCCTGGGACATCCTGTCCCCTCAGTTCATGTACGGCTCCAAGGCCTACGT
GAAGCACCCCGCCGACATCCCCGACTACTTGAAGCTGTCCTTCCCCGAGGGCTTCAAGTGGGAGCGCGTG
ATGAACTTCGAGGACGGCGGCGTGGTGACCGTGACCCAGGACTCCTCCCTGCAGGACGGCGAGTTCATCT
ACAAGGTGAAGCTGCGCGGCACCAACTTCCCCTCCGACGGCCCCGTAATGCAGAAGAAGACCATGGGCTG
GGAGGCCTCCTCCGAGCGGATGTACCCCGAGGACGGCGCCCTGAAGGGCGAGATCAAGCAGAGGCTGAAG
CTGAAGGACGGCGGCCACTACGACGCTGAGGTCAAGACCACCTACAAGGCCAAGAAGCCCGTGCAGCTGC
CCGGCGCCTACAACGTCAACATCAAGTTGGACATCACCTCCCACAACGAGGACTACACCATCGTGGAACA
GTACGAACGCGCCGAGGGCCGCCACTCCACCGGCGGCATGGACGAGCTGTACAAGTAGGCTAGCGAATTC
GAAACGGGTGGAGGATCACCCCACCCGACACTTCACAATCAAGGGGTACAATACACAAGGGTGGAGGAAC
ACCCCACCCTCCAGACACATTACACAGAAATCCAATCAAACAGAAGCACCATCAGGGCTTCTGCTACCAA
ATTTATCTCAAAAAACTACAACAAGGAATCACCATCAGGGATTCCCTGTGCAATATACGTCAAACGAGGG
CCACGACGGGAGGACGATCACGCCTCCCGAATATCGGCATGTCTGGCTTTCGAATTCAGTGCGTGGAGCA
TCAGCCCACGCAGCCAATCAGAGTCGAATACAAGTCGACTTTCGCGAAGAGCATCAGCCTTCGCGCCATT
CTTACACAAACCACACTCTCCCCTACAGGAACAGCATCAGCGTTCCTGCGGATCCGTCGACAATCAACCT
CTGGATTACAAAATTTGTGAAAGATTGACTGGTATTCTTAACTATGTTGCTCCTTTTACGCTATGTGGAT
ACGCTGCTTTAATGCCTTTGTATCATGCTATTGCTTCCCGTATGGCTTTCATTTTCTCCTCCTTGTATAA
ATCCTGGTTGCTGTCTCTTTATGAGGAGTTGTGGCCCGTTGTCAGGCAACGTGGCGTGGTGTGCACTGTG
TTTGCTGACGCAACCCCCACTGGTTGGGGCATTGCCACCACCTGTCAGCTCCTTTCCGGGACTTTCGCTT
TCCCCCTCCCTATTGCCACGGCGGAACTCATCGCCGCCTGCCTTGCCCGCTGCTGGACAGGGGCTCGGCT
GTTGGGCACTGACAATTCCGTGGTGTTGTCGGGGAAATCATCGTCCTTTCCTTGGCTGCTCGCCTGTGTT
GCCACCTGGATTCTGCGCGGGACGTCCTTCTGCTACGTCCCTTCGGCCCTCAATCCAGCGGACCTTCCTT
CCCGCGGCCTGCTGCCGGCTCTGCGGCCTCTTCCGCGTCTTCGCCTTCGCCCTCAGACGAGTCGGATCTC
CCTTTGGGCCGCCTCCCCGCCTGGTACCTCCGTTACCTTGTTGCTGAGCGGCGCGCCATTTAAATGCGGC
CGCAAGATTAGTTACAAGCCGTACGTGTACAGGTCACCCGCGCGCGTTTAAGACCAATGACTTACAAGGC
AGCTGTAGATCTTAGCCACTTTTTAAAAGAAAAGGGGGGACTGGAAGGGCTAATTCACTCCCAACGAAGA
TAAGATCTGCTTTTTGCTTGTACTGGGTCTCTCTGGTTAGACCAGATCTGAGCCTGGGAGCTCTCTGGCT
AACTAGGGAACCCACTGCTTAAGCCTCAATAAAGCTTGCCTTGAGTGCTTCAAGTAGTGTGTGCCCGTCT
GTTGTGTGACTCTGGTAACTAGAGATCCCTCAGACCCTTTTAGTCAGTGTGGAAAATCTCTAGCAGTAGT
AGTTCATGTCATCTTATTATTCAGTATTTATAACTTGCAAAGAAATGAATATCAGAGAGTGAGAGGAACT
TGTTTATTGCAGCTTATAATGGTTACAAATAAAGCAATAGCATCACAAATTTCACAAATAAAGCATTTTT
TTCACTGCATTCTAGTTGTGGTTTGTCCAAACTCATCAATGTATCTTATCATGTCTGGCTCTAGCTATCC
CGCCCCTAACTCCGCCCATCCCGCCCCTAACTCCGCCCAGTTCCGCCCATTCTCCGCCCCATGGCTGACT
AATTTTTTTTATTTATGCAGAGGCCGAGGCCGCCTCGGCCTCTGAGCTATTCCAGAAGTAGTGAGGAGGC
TTTTTTGGAGGCCTAGACTTTTGCAGAGACCAAATTCGTAATCATGTCATAGCTGTTTCCTGTGTGAAAT
TGTTATCCGCTCACAATTCCACACAACATACGAGCCGGAAGCATAAAGTGTAAAGCCTGGGGTGCCTAAT
GAGTGAGCTAACTCACATTAATTGCGTTGCGCTCACTGCCCGCTTTCCAGTCGGGAAACCTGTCGTGCCA
GCTGCATTAATGAATCGGCCAACGCGCGGGGAGAGGCGGTTTGCGTATTGGGCGCTCTTCCGCTTCCTCG
CTCACTGACTCGCTGCGCTCGGTCGTTCGGCTGCGGCGAGCGGTATCAGCTCACTCAAAGGCGGTAATAC
GGTTATCCACAGAATCAGGGGATAACGCAGGAAAGAACATGTGAGCAAAAGGCCAGCAAAAGGCCAGGAA
CCGTAAAAAGGCCGCGTTGCTGGCGTTTTTCCATAGGCTCCGCCCCCCTGACGAGCATCACAAAAATCGA
CGCTCAAGTCAGAGGTGGCGAAACCCGACAGGACTATAAAGATACCAGGCGTTTCCCCCTGGAAGCTCCC
TCGTGCGCTCTCCTGTTCCGACCCTGCCGCTTACCGGATACCTGTCCGCCTTTCTCCCTTCGGGAAGCGT
GGCGCTTTCTCATAGCTCACGCTGTAGGTATCTCAGTTCGGTGTAGGTCGTTCGCTCCAAGCTGGGCTGT
GTGCACGAACCCCCCGTTCAGCCCGACCGCTGCGCCTTATCCGGTAACTATCGTCTTGAGTCCAACCCGG
TAAGACACGACTTATCGCCACTGGCAGCAGCCACTGGTAACAGGATTAGCAGAGCGAGGTATGTAGGCGG
TGCTACAGAGTTCTTGAAGTGGTGGCCTAACTACGGCTACACTAGAAGAACAGTATTTGGTATCTGCGCT
CTGCTGAAGCCAGTTACCTTCGGAAAAAGAGTTGGTAGCTCTTGATCCGGCAAACAAACCACCGCTGGTA
GCGGTGGTTTTTTTGTTTGCAAGCAGCAGATTACGCGCAGAAAAAAAGGATCTCAAGAAGATCCTTTGAT
CTTTTCTACGGGGTCTGACGCTCAGTGGAACGAAAACTCACGTTAAGGGATTTTGGTCATGAGATTATCA
AAAAGGATCTTCACCTAGATCCTTTTAAATTAAAAATGAAGTTTTAAATCAATCTAAAGTATATATGAGT
AAACTTGGTCTGACAGTTACCAATGCTTAATCAGTGAGGCACCTATCTCAGCGATCTGTCTATTTCGTTC
ATCCATAGTTGCCTGACTCCCCGTCGTGTAGATAACTACGATACGGGAGGGCTTACCATCTGGCCCCAGT
GCTGCAATGATACCGCGAGACCCACGCTCACCGGCTCCAGATTTATCAGCAATAAACCAGCCAGCCGGAA
GGGCCGAGCGCAGAAGTGGTCCTGCAACTTTATCCGCCTCCATCCAGTCTATTAATTGTTGCCGGGAAGC
TAGAGTAAGTAGTTCGCCAGTTAATAGTTTGCGCAACGTTGTTGCCATTGCTACAGGCATCGTGGTGTCA
CGCTCGTCGTTTGGTATGGCTTCATTCAGCTCCGGTTCCCAACGATCAAGGCGAGTTACATGATCCCCCA
TGTTGTGCAAAAAAGCGGTTAGCTCCTTCGGTCCTCCGATCGTTGTCAGAAGTAAGTTGGCCGCAGTGTT
ATCACTCATGGTTATGGCAGCACTGCATAATTCTCTTACTGTCATGCCATCCGTAAGATGCTTTTCTGTG
ACTGGTGAGTACTCAACCAAGTCATTCTGAGAATAGTGTATGCGGCGACCGAGTTGCTCTTGCCCGGCGT
CAATACGGGATAATACCGCGCCACATAGCAGAACTTTAAAAGTGCTCATCATTGGAAAACGTTCTTCGGG
GCGAAAACTCTCAAGGATCTTACCGCTGTTGAGATCCAGTTCGATGTAACCCACTCGTGCACCCAACTGA
TCTTCAGCATCTTTTACTTTCACCAGCGTTTCTGGGTGAGCAAAAACAGGAAGGCAAAATGCCGCAAAAA
AGGGAATAAGGGCGACACGGAAATGTTGAATACTCATACTCTTCCTTTTTCAATATTATTGAAGCATTTA
TCAGGGTTATTGTCTCATGAGCGGATACATATTTGAATGTATTTAGAAAAATAAACAAATAGGGGTTCCG
CGCACATTTCCCCGAAAAGTGCCACCTGACGTCTAAGAAACCATTATTATCATGACATTAACCTATAAAA
ATAGGCGTATCACGAGGCCCTTTCGTCTCGCGCGTTTCGGTGATGACGGTGAAAACCTCTGACACATGCA
GCTCCCGGAGACGGTCACAGCTTGTCTGTAAGCGGATGCCGGGAGCAGACAAGCCCGTCAGGGCGCGTCA
GCGGGTGTTGGCGGGTGTCGGGGCTGGCTTAACTATGCGGCATCAGAGCAGATTGTACTGAGAGTGCACC
ATATGCGGTGTGAAATACCGCACAGATGCGTAAGGAGAAAATACCGCATCAGGCGCCATTCGCCATTCAG
GCTGCGCAACTGTTGGGAAGGGCGATCGGTGCGGGCCTCTTCGCTATTACGCCAGCTGGCGAAAGGGGGA
TGTGCTGCAAGGCGATTAAGTTGGGTAACGCCAGGGTTTTCCCAGTCACGACGTTGTAAAACGACGGCCA
GTGCCAAGCTG
Features (pLannotate 1.2.2; 26 found; start..end, strand, type, name):
      6..232     +  promoter       RSV promoter: Rous sarcoma virus enhancer/promoter
    233..413     +  LTR            5' LTR (truncated): truncated 5' long terminal repeat (LTR) from HIV-1
    460..585     +  misc_feature   HIV-1 Ψ: packaging signal of human immunodeficiency virus type 1
    569..907     +  CDS            HIV-1 gag (fragment): gag protein from human immunodeficiency virus 1; gag
   1078..1311    +  misc_feature   RRE: The Rev response element (RRE) of HIV-1 allows for Rev-dependent mRNA export from the nucleus to the cytoplasm.
   1688..1788    +  CDS            Rev (fragment): human immunodeficiency virus 1 (HIV-1) Rev protein; rev; enhances nuclear export of unspliced and incompletely spliced viral mRNAs
   1807..1923    +  misc_feature   cPPT/CTS: central polypurine tract and central termination sequence of HIV-1
   1930..2170    +  promoter       U6 promoter: RNA polymerase III promoter for human U6 snRNA
   2252..2463    +  promoter       EF-1α core promoter: core promoter for human elongation factor EF-1α
   2476..2744    +  LTR            5' LTR (truncated): truncated 5' long terminal repeat (LTR) from human T-cell leukemia virus (HTLV) type 1
   2778..3488    +  CDS            mCherry: monomeric derivative of DsRed fluorescent protein (Shaner et al., 2004) mammalian codon-optimized
   3912..4500    +  misc_feature   WPRE: woodchuck hepatitis virus posttranscriptional regulatory element
   4571..4729    +  CDS            nef (fragment): NEF_HV1A2 - Experimental evidence at protein level: Swiss-Prot protein existence level 1. Extracellular Nef protein targets CD4(+) T-lymphocytes for apoptosis by interacting with CXCR4 surface receptors. From Human immunodeficiency virus type 1 group M subtype B (isolate ARV2/SF2) (HIV-1).
   4715..4895    +  LTR            5' LTR (truncated): truncated 5' long terminal repeat (LTR) from HIV-1
   4967..5088    +  polyA_signal   SV40 poly(A) signal: SV40 polyadenylation signal
   5128..5263    +  rep_origin     SV40 ori: SV40 origin of replication
   5320..5336    -  protein_bind   lac operator: The lac repressor binds to the lac operator to inhibit transcription in E. coli. This inhibition can be relieved by adding lactose or isopropyl-β-D-thiogalactopyranoside (IPTG). lac repressor encoded by lacI
   5344..5374    -  promoter       lac promoter: promoter for the E. coli lac operon
   5389..5410    -  protein_bind   CAP binding site: CAP binding activates transcription in the presence of cAMP. E. coli catabolite activator protein
   5423..5515    -  CDS            lacI (fragment): lac repressor; lacI; The lac repressor binds to the lac operator to inhibit transcription in E. coli. This inhibition can be relieved by adding lactose or isopropyl-β-D-thiogalactopyranoside (IPTG).
   5698..6286    -  rep_origin     ori: high-copy-number ColE1/pMB1/pBR322/pUC origin of replication
   6457..7317    -  CDS            AmpR: β-lactamase; bla; confers resistance to ampicillin, carbenicillin, and related antibiotics
   7318..7422    -  promoter       AmpR promoter: bla
   7517..7552    +  CDS            rop (fragment): Rop protein, which maintains plasmids at low copy number; rop
   7654..7753    +  misc_feature   bom (fragment): basis of mobility region from pBR322
   7759..7913    -  CDS            lacZα (fragment): LacZα fragment of β-galactosidase; lacZ fragment
