[The description below was written by a language model from this plasmid's Addgene catalogue record and pLannotate feature annotations shown in this document.]
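Description:
pFH2.32_LV-mCherry-MS2x8-BCS is a third-generation-style HIV-1 lentiviral transfer plasmid built on the pCDH-EF1-MCS backbone, intended for mammalian expression after transfection or viral transduction. It is maintained in E. coli through a high-copy ColE1/pUC-type origin and an ampicillin resistance gene; there is no mammalian drug marker, so mCherry fluorescence serves to identify transduced cells. The viral framework comprises an RSV promoter fused to a truncated 5' LTR, which drives Tat-independent production of genomic RNA in packaging cells. This is followed by the Ψ packaging signal with an adjoining gag fragment, the RRE for Rev-dependent nuclear export, and the cPPT/CTS. A truncated 3' LTR lies downstream, followed by an SV40 poly(A) signal and SV40 origin.

Within the provirus, an EF-1α core promoter joined to an HTLV-1 LTR segment (a common composite enhancer/leader arrangement) drives a mammalian codon-optimized mCherry coding sequence, with a WPRE downstream to boost transcript stability and expression. According to the name and stated purpose, the transcript also carries eight MS2 hairpin repeats and a barcode cloning site. The annotation tool did not call these, but an unannotated gap of roughly 400 nt between mCherry and the WPRE is a plausible location, which would place them in the 3' untranslated region. MS2 hairpins are binding sites for MS2 coat protein, allowing the tagged RNA to be recognized by coat-protein fusions. A U6 promoter is annotated upstream of the EF-1α element, but the record does not state what, if anything, it drives. The depositor describes the plasmid as a backbone for cloning lentiviral barcode libraries, consistent with work on engineered RNA export from living cells.
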