Addgene plasmid #205539: pFH2.32_LV-mCherry-MS2x8-BCS
Purpose: Express mCherry-MS2x8 with barcode
Depositing lab: Michael Elowitz. Depositing organization: California Institute of Technology. Publication: Engineering RNA export for measurement and manipulation of living cells. Horns F, Martinez JA, Fan C, Haque M, Linton JM, Tobin V, Santat L, Maggiolo AO, Bjorkman PJ, Lois C, Elowitz MB. Cell. 2023 Jul 10:S0092-8674(23)00689-X. doi: 10.1016/j.cell.2023.06.013. PubMed 37437570.
Backbone
  Vector backbone: pCDH-EF1-MCS
  Backbone manufacturer: System Biosciences
  Vector type: Mammalian Expression, Lentiviral
  Selectable markers: mCherry
Growth in bacteria
  Bacterial resistance: Ampicillin, 100 μg/mL
  Growth temperature: 30°C
  Growth strain: NEB Stable
  Copy number: High Copy
Gene/Insert
  Gene/Insert name: mCherry
  Species: Synthetic
  Mutation: WT
  Promoter: EF1
  Cloning method: Restriction Enzyme; 5′ cloning site unknown (unknown if destroyed); 3′ cloning site unknown (unknown if destroyed)
Terms and licenses: Academic/Nonprofit Terms; Industry Terms: Not Available to Industry
Depositor comments: Backbone for cloning lentiviral barcode libraries
How to cite: pFH2.32_LV-mCherry-MS2x8-BCS was a gift from Michael Elowitz (Addgene plasmid # 205539 ; http://n2t.net/addgene:205539 ; RRID:Addgene_205539)
